>Addgene plasmid #35289 | pBbA6a-RFP | depositor full sequence | sequence record 42956 | pBbA6a-RFP sequence 4368 bps
GACGTCGGTGCCTAATGAGTGAGCTAACTTACATTAATTGCGTTGCGCTCACTGCCCGCTTTCCAGTCGG
GAAACCTGTCGTGCCAGCTGCATTAATGAATCGGCCAACGCGCGGGGAGAGGCGGTTTGCGTATTGGGCG
CCAGGGTGGTTTTTCTTTTCACCAGTGAGACGGGCAACAGCTGATTGCCCTTCACCGCCTGGCCCTGAGA
GAGTTGCAGCAAGCGGTCCACGCTGGTTTGCCCCAGCAGGCGAAAATCCTGTTTGATGGTGGTTAACGGC
GGGATATAACATGAGCTGTCTTCGGTATCGTCGTATCCCACTACCGAGATGTCCGCACCAACGCGCAGCC
CGGACTCGGTAATGGCGCGCATTGCGCCCAGCGCCATCTGATCGTTGGCAACCAGCATCGCAGTGGGAAC
GATGCCCTCATTCAGCATTTGCATGGTTTGTTGAAAACCGGACATGGCACTCCAGTCGCCTTCCCGTTCC
GCTATCGGCTGAATTTGATTGCGAGTGAGATATTTATGCCAGCCAGCCAGACGCAGACGCGCCGAGACAG
AACTTAATGGGCCCGCTAACAGCGCGATTTGCTGGTGACCCAATGCGACCAGATGCTCCACGCCCAGTCG
CGTACCGTCTTCATGGGAGAAAATAATACTGTTGATGGGTGTCTGGTCAGAGACATCAAGAAATAACGCC
GGAACATTAGTGCAGGCAGCTTCCACAGCAATGGCATCCTGGTCATCCAGCGGATAGTTAATGATCAGCC
CACTGACGCGTTGCGCGAGAAGATTGTGCACCGCCGCTTTACAGGCTTCGACGCCGCTTCGTTCTACCAT
CGACACCACCACGCTGGCACCCAGTTGATCGGCGCGAGATTTAATCGCCGCGACAATTTGCGACGGCGCG
TGCAGGGCCAGACTGGAGGTGGCAACGCCAATCAGCAACGACTGTTTGCCCGCCAGTTGTTGTGCCACGC
GGTTGGGAATGTAATTCAGCTCCGCCATCGCCGCTTCCACTTTTTCCCGCGTTTTCGCAGAAACGTGGCT
GGCCTGGTTCACCACGCGGGAAACGGTCTGATAAGAGACACCGGCATACTCTGCGACATCGTATAACGTT
ACTGGTTTCACATTCACCACCCTGAATTGACTCTCTTCCGGGCGCTATCATGCCATACCGCGAAAGGTTT
TGCGCCATTCGATGGTGTCCGGGATCTCGACGCTCTCCCTTATGCGACTCCTGCATTAGGAAGCAGCCCA
GTAGTAGGTTGAGGCCGTTGAGCACCGCCGCCGCAAGGAATGGTGCATGCAAGGAGATGGCGCCCAACAG
TCCCCCGGCCACGGGGCCTGCCACCATACCCACGCCGAAACAAGCGCTCATGAGCCCGAAGTGGCGAGCC
CGATCTTCCCCATCGGTGATGTCGGCGATATAGGCGCCAGCAACCGCACCTGTGGCGCCGGTGATGCCGG
CCACGATGCGTCCGGCGTAGAGGATCGAGAATTGTGAGCGGATAACAATTGACATTGTGAGCGGATAACA
AGATACTGAGCACATCAGCAGGACGCACTGACCGAATTCAAAAGATCTTTTAAGAAGGAGATATACATAT
GGCGAGTAGCGAAGACGTTATCAAAGAGTTCATGCGTTTCAAAGTTCGTATGGAAGGTTCCGTTAACGGT
CACGAGTTCGAAATCGAAGGTGAAGGTGAAGGTCGTCCGTACGAAGGTACCCAGACCGCTAAACTGAAAG
TTACCAAAGGTGGTCCGCTGCCGTTCGCTTGGGACATCCTGTCCCCGCAGTTCCAGTACGGTTCCAAAGC
TTACGTTAAACACCCGGCTGACATCCCGGACTACCTGAAACTGTCCTTCCCGGAAGGTTTCAAATGGGAA
CGTGTTATGAACTTCGAAGACGGTGGTGTTGTTACCGTTACCCAGGACTCCTCCCTGCAAGACGGTGAGT
TCATCTACAAAGTTAAACTGCGTGGTACCAACTTCCCGTCCGACGGTCCGGTTATGCAGAAAAAAACCAT
GGGTTGGGAAGCTTCCACCGAACGTATGTACCCGGAAGACGGTGCTCTGAAAGGTGAAATCAAAATGCGT
CTGAAACTGAAAGACGGTGGTCACTACGACGCTGAAGTTAAAACCACCTACATGGCTAAAAAACCGGTTC
AGCTGCCGGGTGCTTACAAAACCGACATCAAACTGGACATCACCTCCCACAACGAAGACTACACCATCGT
TGAACAGTACGAACGTGCTGAAGGTCGTCACTCCACCGGTGCTTAAGGATCCAAACTCGAGTAAGGATCT
CCAGGCATCAAATAAAACGAAAGGCTCAGTCGAAAGACTGGGCCTTTCGTTTTATCTGTTGTTTGTCGGT
GAACGCTCTCTACTAGAGTCACACTGGCTCACCTTCGGGTGGGCCTTTCTGCGTTTATACCTAGGGATAT
ATTCCGCTTCCTCGCTCACTGACTCGCTACGCTCGGTCGTTCGACTGCGGCGAGCGGAAATGGCTTACGA
ACGGGGCGGAGATTTCCTGGAAGATGCCAGGAAGATACTTAACAGGGAAGTGAGAGGGCCGCGGCAAAGC
CGTTTTTCCATAGGCTCCGCCCCCCTGACAAGCATCACGAAATCTGACGCTCAAATCAGTGGTGGCGAAA
CCCGACAGGACTATAAAGATACCAGGCGTTTCCCCCTGGCGGCTCCCTCGTGCGCTCTCCTGTTCCTGCC
TTTCGGTTTACCGGTGTCATTCCGCTGTTATGGCCGCGTTTGTCTCATTCCACGCCTGACACTCAGTTCC
GGGTAGGCAGTTCGCTCCAAGCTGGACTGTATGCACGAACCCCCCGTTCAGTCCGACCGCTGCGCCTTAT
CCGGTAACTATCGTCTTGAGTCCAACCCGGAAAGACATGCAAAAGCACCACTGGCAGCAGCCACTGGTAA
TTGATTTAGAGGAGTTAGTCTTGAAGTCATGCGCCGGTTAAGGCTAAACTGAAAGGACAAGTTTTGGTGA
CTGCGCTCCTCCAAGCCAGTTACCTCGGTTCAAAGAGTTGGTAGCTCAGAGAACCTTCGAAAAACCGCCC
TGCAAGGCGGTTTTTTCGTTTTCAGAGCAAGAGATTACGCGCAGACCAAAACGATCTCAAGAAGATCATC
TTATTAATCAGATAAAATATTTCTAGATTTCAGTGCAATTTATCTCTTCAAATGTAGCACCTGAAGTCAG
CCCCATACGATATAAGTTGTTACTAGTGCTTGGATTCTCACCAATAAAAAACGCCCGGCGGCAACCGAGC
GTTCTGAACAAATCCAGATGGAGTTCTGAGGTCATTACTGGATCTATCAACAGGAGTCCAAGCGAGCTCG
TAAACTTGGTCTGACAGTTACCAATGCTTAATCAGTGAGGCACCTATCTCAGCGATCTGTCTATTTCGTT
CATCCATAGTTGCCTGACTCCCCGTCGTGTAGATAACTACGATACGGGAGGGCTTACCATCTGGCCCCAG
TGCTGCAATGATACCGCGAGACCCACGCTCACCGGCTCCAGATTTATCAGCAATAAACCAGCCAGCCGGA
AGGGCCGAGCGCAGAAGTGGTCCTGCAACTTTATCCGCCTCCATCCAGTCTATTAATTGTTGCCGGGAAG
CTAGAGTAAGTAGTTCGCCAGTTAATAGTTTGCGCAACGTTGTTGCCATTGCTACAGGCATCGTGGTGTC
ACGCTCGTCGTTTGGTATGGCTTCATTCAGCTCCGGTTCCCAACGATCAAGGCGAGTTACATGATCCCCC
ATGTTGTGCAAAAAAGCGGTTAGCTCCTTCGGTCCTCCGATCGTTGTCAGAAGTAAGTTGGCCGCAGTGT
TATCACTCATGGTTATGGCAGCACTGCATAATTCTCTTACTGTCATGCCATCCGTAAGATGCTTTTCTGT
GACTGGTGAGTACTCAACCAAGTCATTCTGAGAATAGTGTATGCGGCGACCGAGTTGCTCTTGCCCGGCG
TCAATACGGGATAATACCGCGCCACATAGCAGAACTTTAAAAGTGCTCATCATTGGAAAACGTTCTTCGG
GGCGAAAACTCTCAAGGATCTTACCGCTGTTGAGATCCAGTTCGATGTAACCCACTCGTGCACCCAACTG
ATCTTCAGCATCTTTTACTTTCACCAGCGTTTCTGGGTGAGCAAAAACAGGAAGGCAAAATGCCGCAAAA
AAGGGAATAAGGGCGACACGGAAATGTTGAATACTCATACTCTTCCTTTTTCAATATTATTGAAGCATTT
ATCAGGGTTATTGTCTCATGAGCGGATACATATTTGAATGTATTTAGAAAAATAAACAAATAGGGGTTCC
GCGCACATTTCCCCGAAAAGTGCCACCT
Features (pLannotate 1.2.2; 15 found; start..end, strand, type, name):
     15..36      -  protein_bind   CAP binding site: CAP binding activates transcription in the presence of cAMP. E. coli catabolite activator protein
     49..1131    -  CDS            lacI: lac repressor; lacI; The lac repressor binds to the lac operator to inhibit transcription in E. coli. This inhibition can be relieved by adding lactose or isopropyl-β-D-thiogalactopyranoside (IPTG).
   1132..1209    -  promoter       lacI promoter: lacI
   1217..1496    -  CDS            TcR (fragment): tetracycline efflux protein; tet; confers resistance to tetracycline
   1502..1518    +  protein_bind   lac operator: The lac repressor binds to the lac operator to inhibit transcription in E. coli. This inhibition can be relieved by adding lactose or isopropyl-β-D-thiogalactopyranoside (IPTG). lac repressor encoded by lacI
   1525..1541    +  protein_bind   lac operator: The lac repressor binds to the lac operator to inhibit transcription in E. coli. This inhibition can be relieved by adding lactose or isopropyl-β-D-thiogalactopyranoside (IPTG). lac repressor encoded by lacI
   1541..1573    +  promoter       PLtetO-1 promoter (fragment): modified phage lambda PL promoter with tet operator sites (Lutz and Bujard, 1997)
   1609..2286    +  CDS            mRFP1: monomeric derivative of DsRed (Campbell et al., 2002)
   2319..2390    +  terminator     rrnB T1 terminator: transcription terminator T1 from the E. coli rrnB gene
   2406..2433    +  terminator     T7Te terminator: phage T7 early transcription terminator
   2452..2507    -  rep_origin     RSF ori (fragment): Plasmids containing the RSF 1030 origin of replication can be propagated in E. coli cells that contain additional plasmids with compatible origins.
   2595..3140    -  rep_origin     p15A ori: Plasmids containing the medium-copy-number p15A origin of replication can be propagated in E. coli cells that contain a second plasmid with the ColE1 origin.
   3254..3348    -  terminator     lambda t0 terminator: transcription terminator from phage lambda
   3378..4238    -  CDS            AmpR: β-lactamase; bla; confers resistance to ampicillin, carbenicillin, and related antibiotics
   4239..4343    -  promoter       AmpR promoter: bla
