[The description below was written by a language model from this plasmid's Addgene catalogue record and pLannotate feature annotations shown in this document.]
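Description:
pBbA6a-RFP is a bacterial expression plasmid from the BglBrick (pBb) synthetic biology vector platform, a modular series in which origin, promoter/regulator and resistance marker are interchangeable parts. It totals 4,368 bp, made up of a 3,690 bp backbone and a 678 bp insert. The plasmid replicates in E. coli from a p15A origin, which the record lists as low copy and which is compatible with ColE1-type plasmids. Selection is by ampicillin resistance, provided by a β-lactamase gene with its own promoter and followed by a lambda t0 terminator. The annotation also reports a short RSF origin fragment and a tetracycline resistance gene fragment. Both are partial matches and are unlikely to be functional.

The payload is mRFP1, a monomeric red fluorescent derivative of DsRed, expressed from the LlacO-1 promoter. This is a hybrid phage lambda PL-based promoter carrying lac operator sites. That design explains why the annotation finds two lac operators next to a fragment scored as the related PLtetO-1 promoter. The plasmid also carries lacI under its native promoter, in the opposite orientation, so it supplies its own lac repressor. Transcription is therefore held off until it is relieved by IPTG or lactose. The rrnB T1 and T7Te terminators sit in tandem downstream of the reporter and insulate the cassette from the rest of the plasmid.

RFP serves as a placeholder reporter for characterising the expression behaviour of this particular origin, promoter and marker combination. It can be swapped for a gene of interest by restriction-based cloning, allowing inducible expression or multi-plasmid pathway engineering in E. coli.
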