Addgene plasmid #35289: pBbA6a-RFP
Depositing lab: Jay Keasling. Depositing organization: University of California, Berkeley. Publication: BglBrick vectors and datasheets: A synthetic biology platform for gene expression. Lee TS, Krupa RA, Zhang F, Hajimorad M, Holtz WJ, Prasad N, Lee SK, Keasling JD. J Biol Eng. 2011 Sep 20;5:12. 10.1186/1754-1611-5-12 PubMed 21933410.
Backbone
  Vector backbone: pBb
  Backbone size w/o insert (bp): 3690
  Vector type: Bacterial Expression, Synthetic Biology
Growth in bacteria
  Bacterial resistance: Ampicillin, 100 μg/mL
  Growth temperature: 37°C
  Growth strain: DH5alpha
  Copy number: Low Copy
Gene/Insert
  Gene/Insert name: RFP (alt name: JBEI Part ID: JPUB_000055)
  Species: Synthetic
  Insert size (bp): 678
  Promoter: LlacO-1
  Cloning method: Restriction Enzyme
  Sequencing primers: 5′ jkRFP-R (gctttggaaccgtactggaa); 3′ jkRFP-F (tggtcactacgacgctgaag)
Terms and licenses: Academic/Nonprofit Terms; Industry Terms: Not Available to Industry
Depositor comments: JBEI Part ID: JPUB_000055; Origin: p15A
How to cite: pBbA6a-RFP was a gift from Jay Keasling (Addgene plasmid # 35289 ; http://n2t.net/addgene:35289 ; RRID:Addgene_35289)
