>Addgene plasmid #35289 | pBbA6a-RFP | addgene partial sequence | sequence record 43544 | jkRFP-F
AGCTGCCGGGTGCTTACAAAACCGACATCAAACTGGACATCACCTCCCACAACGAAGACTACACCATCGT
TGAACAGTACGAACGTGCTGAAGGTCGTCACTCCACCGGTGCTTAAGGATCCAAACTCGAGTAAGGATCT
CCAGGCATCAAATAAAACGAAAGGCTCAGTCGAAAGACTGGGCCTTTCGTTTTATCTGTTGTTTGTCGGT
GAACGCTCTCTACTAGAGTCACACTGGCTCACCTTCGGGTGGGCCTTTCTGCGTTTATACCTAGGGATAT
ATTCCGCTTCCTCGCTCACTGACTCGCTACGCTCGGTCGTTCGACTGCGGCGAGCGGAAATGGCTTACGA
ACGGGGCGGAGATTTCCTGGAAGATGCCAGGAAGATACTTAACAGGGAAGTGAGAGGGCCGCGGCAAAGC
CGTTTTTCCATAGGCTCCGCCCCCCTGACAAGCATCACGAAATCTGACGCTCAAATCAGTGGTGGCGAAA
CCCGACAGGACTATAAAGATACCAGGCGTTTCCCCCTGGCGGCTCCCTCGTGCGCTCTCCTGTTCCTGCC
TTTCGGTTTACCGGTGTCATTCCGCTGTTATGGCCGCGTTTGTCTCATTCCACGCCTGACACTCAGTTCC
GGGTAGGCAGTTCGCTCCAAGCTGGACTGTATGCACGAACCCCCCGTTCAGTCCGACCGCTGCGCCTTAT
CCGGTAACTATCGTCTTGAGTCCAACCCGGAAAGACATGCAAAAGCACCACTGGCAGCAGCCACTGGTAA
TTGATTTAGAGGAGTTAGTCTTGAAGTCATGCGCCGGTTA
