>Addgene plasmid #35289 | pBbA6a-RFP | addgene partial sequence | sequence record 43545 | jkRFP-R 5'-gctttggaaccgtactggaa-3'
GCAGCGGACCACCTTTGGTAACTTTCAGTTTAGCGGTCTGGGTACCTTCGTACGGACGACCTTCACCTTC
ACCTTCGATTTCGAACTCGTGACCGTTAACGGAACCTTCCATACGAACTTTGAAACGCATGAACTCTTTG
ATAACGTCTTCGCTACTCGCCATATGTATATCTCCTTCTTAAAAGATCTTTTGAATTCGGTCAGTGCGTC
CTGCTGATGTGCTCAGTATCTTGTTATCCGCTCACAATGTCAATTGTTATCCGCTCACAATTCTCGATCC
TCTACGCCGGACGCATCGTGGCCGGCATCACCGGCGCCACAGGTGCGGTTGCTGGCGCCTATATCGCCGA
CATCACCGATGGGGAAGATCGGGCTCGCCACTTCGGGCTCATGAGCGCTTGTTTCGGCGTGGGTATGGTG
GCAGGCCCCGTGGCCGGGGGACTGTTGGGCGCCATCTCCTTGCATGCACCATTCCTTGCGGCGGCGGTGC
TCAACGGCCTCAACCTACTACTGGGCTGCTTCCTAATGCAGGAGTCGCATAAGGGAGAGCGTCGAGATCC
CGGACACCATCGAATGGCGCAAAACCTTTCGCGGTATGGCATGATAGCGCCCGGAAGAGAGTCAATTCAG
GGTGGTGAATGTGAAACCAGTAACGTTATACGATGTCGCAGAGTATGCCGGTGTCTCTTATCAGACCGTT
TCCCGCGTGGTGAACCAGGCCAGCCACGTTTCTGCGAAAACGCGGGAAAAAGTGGAAGCGGCGATGGCGG
AGCTGAATTACATTCCCAACCGCGTGGCACAACAACTGGCGGGCAAACAGTCGTTGCTGATTGGCGTTGC
CACCTCCAGTCTGGCCCTGCACGCGCCGTCGCAAATTGTCGCGGCGATTAAATCTCGCGCCGATCAACTG
GG
